Addgene plasmid #25598: CDC34
Purpose: Bacterial expression for structure determination; may not be full ORF
Depositing lab: Cheryl Arrowsmith. Depositing organization: University of Toronto.
Backbone
  Vector backbone: pET28a-LIC
  Backbone manufacturer: SGC
  Backbone size w/o insert (bp): 7328
  Vector type: Bacterial Expression
Growth in bacteria
  Bacterial resistance: Kanamycin, 50 μg/mL
  Growth temperature: 37°C
  Growth strain: DH5alpha
  Copy number: Low Copy
Gene/Insert
  Gene/Insert name: CDC34 (alt names: PDB: 2OB4; E2-CDC34, UBC3, UBE2R1)
  Species: H. sapiens (human)
  Insert size (bp): 534
  GenBank ID: BC018143
  Entrez Gene: CDC34 (a.k.a. E2-CDC34, UBC3, UBCH3, UBE2R1)
  Tag / fusion protein: His (N terminal on insert)
  Cloning method: Restriction Enzyme
  Sequencing primers: 5′ T7; 3′ T7-term
Terms and licenses: Academic/Nonprofit Terms; Industry Terms: Not Available to Industry
Depositor comments: PDB: 2OB4 http://www.thesgc.org/structures/2OB4/
How to cite: CDC34 was a gift from Cheryl Arrowsmith (Addgene plasmid # 25598 ; http://n2t.net/addgene:25598 ; RRID:Addgene_25598)
