[The description below was written by a language model from this plasmid's Addgene catalogue record.]
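Description:
CDC34 is a bacterial expression plasmid built on the pET28a-LIC backbone, a ligation-independent-cloning derivative of pET28a produced by a structural genomics group. It carries a 534 bp insert from human CDC34 (also known as UBE2R1, UBC3 or E2-CDC34), which encodes a ubiquitin-conjugating (E2) enzyme. The insert is fused to an N-terminal His tag, allowing the recombinant protein to be purified by immobilised metal affinity chromatography. The record notes that the insert may not represent the full open reading frame. This is consistent with a construct trimmed to a domain boundary suited to crystallisation, although the exact residue range is not given.

The plasmid is selected with kanamycin and is listed as low copy, with a standard cloning strain used for propagation. No feature table is provided, so the promoter and other regulatory elements are not explicitly recorded. However, the pET28a lineage and the use of T7 and T7-terminator sequencing primers point to the usual arrangement for this family, in which the insert lies between a T7 promoter and T7 terminator and expression relies on a host that supplies T7 RNA polymerase. The cloning method is recorded as restriction enzyme, despite the LIC-format backbone.

The stated purpose is production of protein in bacteria for structure determination, and the depositor links the construct to a deposited Protein Data Bank structure of the protein. It is therefore mainly useful for making purified, His-tagged human CDC34 for crystallography or other structural and biochemical work.
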