>Addgene plasmid #25598 | CDC34 | depositor partial sequence | sequence record 12002 | Author sequence
CCCAGCTCGCAGAAGGCGCTGCTGCTGGAGCTCAAGGGGCTGCAGGAAGAGCCGGTCGAGGGATTCCGCG
TGACACTGGTGGACGAGGGCGATCTATACAACTGGGAGGTGGCCATCTTCGGGCCCCCCAACACCTACTA
CGAGGGCGGCTACTTCAAGGCGCGCCTCAAGTTCCCCATCGACTACCCATACTCTCCACCAGCCTTTCGG
TTCCTGACCAAGATGTGGCACCCTAACATCTACGAGACGGGGGACGTGTGTATCTCCATCCTCCACCCGC
CGGTGGACGACCCCCAGAGCGGGGAGCTGCCCTCAGAGAGGTGGAACCCCACGCAGAACGTCAGGACCAT
TCTCCTGAGTGTGATCTCCCTCCTGAACGAGCCCAACACCTTCTCGCCCGCAAACGTGGACGCCTCCGTG
ATGTACAGGAAGTGGAAAGAGAGCAAGGGGAAGGATCGGGAGTACACAGACATCATCCGGAAGCAGGTCC
TGGGGACCAAGGTGGACGCGGAGCGTGACGGCGTGAAGGTGCCC
