>Addgene plasmid #25598 | CDC34 | addgene partial sequence | sequence record 31584 | 25598 with T7
TTTTGTTTAACTTTAAGAAGGAGATATACCATGGGCAGCAGCCATCATCATCATCATCACAGCAGCGGCC
TGGTTCCGCGTGGTAGTCCCAGCTCGCAGAAGGCGCTGCTGCTGGAGCTCAAGGGGCTGCAGGAAGAGCC
GGTCGAGGGATTCCGCGTGACACTGGTGGACGAGGGCGATCTATACAACTGGGAGGTGGCCATCTTCGGG
CCCCCCAACACCTACTACGAGGGCGGCTACTTCAAGGCGCGCCTCAAGTTCCCCATCGACTACCCATACT
CTCCACCAGCCTTTCGGTTCCTGACCAAGATGTGGCACCCTAACATCTACGAGACGGGGGACGTGTGTAT
CTCCATCCTCCACCCGCCGGTGGACGACCCCCAGAGTGGGGAGCTGCCCTCAGAGAGGTGGAACCCCACG
CAGAACGTCAGGACCATTCTCCTGAGTGTGATCTCCCTCCTGAACGAGCCCAACACCTTCTCGCCCGCAA
ACGTGGACGCCTCCGTGATGTACAGGAAGTGGAAAGAGAGCAAGGGGAAGGATCGGGAGTACACAGACAT
CATCCGGAAGCAGGTCCTGGGGACCAAGGTGGACGCGGAGCGTGACGGCGTGAAGGTGCCCTGATGACGA
AGCTTGCGGCCGCACTCGAGCACCACCACCACCACCACTGAGATCCGGCTGCTAACAAAGCCCGAAAGGA
AGCTGAGTTGGCTGCTGCCACCGCTGAGCAATAACTAGCATAACCCCTTGGGGCCTCTAAACGGGTCTTG
AGGGGTTTTTTGCTGAAAGGAGGAACTATATCCGGATTGGCGAATGGG
[123 nt withheld, positions 819-941]
CGCG
